>Addgene plasmid #14218 | pAG415GPD-ccdB-EYFP | depositor full sequence | sequence record 7881 | Author sequence
GACGAAAGGGCCTCGTGATACGCCTATTTTTATAGGTTAATGTCATGATAATAATGGTTTCTTAGGACGG
ATCGCTTGCCTGTAACTTACACGCGCCTCGTATCTTTTAATGATGGAATAATTTGGGAATTTACTCTGTG
TTTATTTATTTTTATGTTTTGTATTTGGATTTTAGAAAGTAAATAAAGAAGGTAGAAGAGTTACGGAATG
AAGAAAAAAAAATAAACAAAGGTTTAAAAAATTTCAACAAAAAGCGTACTTTACATATATATTTATTAGA
CAAGAAAAGCAGATTAAATAGATATACATTCGATTAACGATAAGTAAAATGTAAAATCACAGGATTTTCG
TGTGTGGTCTTCTACACAGACAAGATGAAACAATTCGGCATTAATACCTGAGAGCAGGAAGAGCAAGATA
AAAGGTAGTATTTGTTGGCGATCCCCCTAGAGTCTTTTACATCTTCGGAAAACAAAAACTATTTTTTCTT
TAATTTCTTTTTTTACTTTCTATTTTTAATTTATATATTTATATTAAAAAATTTAAATTATAATTATTTT
TATAGCACGTGATGAAAAGGACCCAGGTGGCACTTTTCGGGGAAATGTGCGCGGAACCCCTATTTGTTTA
TTTTTCTAAATACATTCAAATATGTATCCGCTCATGAGACAATAACCCTGATAAATGCTTCAATAATATT
GAAAAAGGAAGAGTATGAGTATTCAACATTTCCGTGTCGCCCTTATTCCCTTTTTTGCGGCATTTTGCCT
TCCTGTTTTTGCTCACCCAGAAACGCTGGTGAAAGTAAAAGATGCTGAAGATCAGTTGGGTGCACGAGTG
GGTTACATCGAACTGGATCTCAACAGCGGTAAGATCCTTGAGAGTTTTCGCCCCGAAGAACGTTTTCCAA
TGATGAGCACTTTTAAAGTTCTGCTATGTGGCGCGGTATTATCCCGTATTGACGCCGGGCAAGAGCAACT
CGGTCGCCGCATACACTATTCTCAGAATGACTTGGTTGAGTACTCACCAGTCACAGAAAAGCATCTTACG
GATGGCATGACAGTAAGAGAATTATGCAGTGCTGCCATAACCATGAGTGATAACACTGCGGCCAACTTAC
TTCTGACAACGATCGGAGGACCGAAGGAGCTAACCGCTTTTTTGCACAACATGGGGGATCATGTAACTCG
CCTTGATCGTTGGGAACCGGAGCTGAATGAAGCCATACCAAACGACGAGCGTGACACCACGATGCCTGTA
GCAATGGCAACAACGTTGCGCAAACTATTAACTGGCGAACTACTTACTCTAGCTTCCCGGCAACAATTAA
TAGACTGGATGGAGGCGGATAAAGTTGCAGGACCACTTCTGCGCTCGGCCCTTCCGGCTGGCTGGTTTAT
TGCTGATAAATCTGGAGCCGGTGAGCGTGGGTCTCGCGGTATCATTGCAGCACTGGGGCCAGATGGTAAG
CCCTCCCGTATCGTAGTTATCTACACGACGGGGAGTCAGGCAACTATGGATGAACGAAATAGACAGATCG
CTGAGATAGGTGCCTCACTGATTAAGCATTGGTAACTGTCAGACCAAGTTTACTCATATATACTTTAGAT
TGATTTAAAACTTCATTTTTAATTTAAAAGGATCTAGGTGAAGATCCTTTTTGATAATCTCATGACCAAA
ATCCCTTAACGTGAGTTTTCGTTCCACTGAGCGTCAGACCCCGTAGAAAAGATCAAAGGATCTTCTTGAG
ATCCTTTTTTTCTGCGCGTAATCTGCTGCTTGCAAACAAAAAAACCACCGCTACCAGCGGTGGTTTGTTT
GCCGGATCAAGAGCTACCAACTCTTTTTCCGAAGGTAACTGGCTTCAGCAGAGCGCAGATACCAAATACT
GTCCTTCTAGTGTAGCCGTAGTTAGGCCACCACTTCAAGAACTCTGTAGCACCGCCTACATACCTCGCTC
TGCTAATCCTGTTACCAGTGGCTGCTGCCAGTGGCGATAAGTCGTGTCTTACCGGGTTGGACTCAAGACG
ATAGTTACCGGATAAGGCGCAGCGGTCGGGCTGAACGGGGGGTTCGTGCACACAGCCCAGCTTGGAGCGA
ACGACCTACACCGAACTGAGATACCTACAGCGTGAGCTATGAGAAAGCGCCACGCTTCCCGAAGGGAGAA
AGGCGGACAGGTATCCGGTAAGCGGCAGGGTCGGAACAGGAGAGCGCACGAGGGAGCTTCCAGGGGGAAA
CGCCTGGTATCTTTATAGTCCTGTCGGGTTTCGCCACCTCTGACTTGAGCGTCGATTTTTGTGATGCTCG
TCAGGGGGGCGGAGCCTATGGAAAAACGCCAGCAACGCGGCCTTTTTACGGTTCCTGGCCTTTTGCTGGC
CTTTTGCTCACATGTTCTTTCCTGCGTTATCCCCTGATTCTGTGGATAACCGTATTACCGCCTTTGAGTG
AGCTGATACCGCTCGCCGCAGCCGAACGACCGAGCGCAGCGAGTCAGTGAGCGAGGAAGCGGAAGAGCGC
CCAATACGCAAACCGCCTCTCCCCGCGCGTTGGCCGATTCATTAATGCAGCTGGCACGACAGGTTTCCCG
ACTGGAAAGCGGGCAGTGAGCGCAACGCAATTAATGTGAGTTACCTCACTCATTAGGCACCCCAGGCTTT
ACACTTTATGCTTCCGGCTCCTATGTTGTGTGGAATTGTGAGCGGATAACAATTTCACACAGGAAACAGC
TATGACCATGATTACGCCAAGCGCGCAATTAACCCTCACTAAAGGGAACAAAAGCTGGAGCTCTTCGAGT
TTATCATTATCAATACTCGCCATTTCAAAGAATACGTAAATAATTAATAGTAGTGATTTTCCTAACTTTA
TTTAGTCAAAAAATTAGCCTTTTAATTCTGCTGTAACCCGTACATGCCCAAAATAGGGGGCGGGTTACAC
AGAATATATAACACCGAAGGTGCCTGGGTGAACAGGTTTATTCCTGGCATCCACTAAATATAATGGAGCC
CGCTTTTTAAGCTGGCATCCAGAAAAAAAAAGAATCCCAGCACCAAAATATTGTTTTCTTCACCAACCAT
CAGTTCATAGGTCCATTCTCTTAGCGCAACTACAGAGAACAGGGGCACAAACAGGCAAAAAACGGGCACA
ACCTCAATGGAGTGATGCAACCTGCCTGGAGTAAATGATGACACAAGGCAATTGACCCACGCATGTATCT
ATCTCATTTTCTTACACCTTCTATTACCTTCTGCTCTCTCTGATTTGGAAAAAGCTGAAAAAAAAGGTTG
AAACCAGTTCCCTGAAATTATTCCCCTACTTGACTAATAAGTATATAAAGACGGTAGGTATTGATTGTAA
TTCTGTAAATCTATTTCTTAAACTTCTTAAATTCTACTTTTATAGTTAGTCTTTTTTTTAGTTTTAAAAC
ACCAGAACTTAGTTTCGACGGATTCTAGAACTAGTGGATCCCCCATCACAAGTTTGTACAAAAAAGCTGA
ACGAGAAACGTAAAATGATATAAATATCAATATATTAAATTAGATTTTGCATAAAAAACAGACTACATAA
TACTGTAAAACACAACATATCCAGTCACTATGGCGGCCGCATTAGGCACCCCAGGCTTTACACTTTATGC
TTCCGGCTCGTATAATGTGTGGATTTTGAGTTAGGATCCGTCGAGATTTTCAGGAGCTAAGGAAGCTAAA
ATGGAGAAAAAAATCACTGGATATACCACCGTTGATATATCCCAATGGCATCGTAAAGAACATTTTGAGG
CATTTCAGTCAGTTGCTCAATGTACCTATAACCAGACCGTTCAGCTGGATATTACGGCCTTTTTAAAGAC
CGTAAAGAAAAATAAGCACAAGTTTTATCCGGCCTTTATTCACATTCTTGCCCGCCTGATGAATGCTCAT
CCGGAATTCCGTATGGCAATGAAAGACGGTGAGCTGGTGATATGGGATAGTGTTCACCCTTGTTACACCG
TTTTCCATGAGCAAACTGAAACGTTTTCATCGCTCTGGAGTGAATACCACGACGATTTCCGGCAGTTTCT
ACACATATATTCGCAAGATGTGGCGTGTTACGGTGAAAACCTGGCCTATTTCCCTAAAGGGTTTATTGAG
AATATGTTTTTCGTCTCAGCCAATCCCTGGGTGAGTTTCACCAGTTTTGATTTAAACGTGGCCAATATGG
ACAACTTCTTCGCCCCCGTTTTCACCATGGGCAAATATTATACGCAAGGCGACAAGGTGCTGATGCCGCT
GGCGATTCAGGTTCATCATGCCGTCTGTGATGGCTTCCATGTCGGCAGAATGCTTAATGAATTACAACAG
TACTGCGATGAGTGGCAGGGCGGGGCGTAAACGCCGCGTGGATCCGGCTTACTAAAAGCCAGATAACAGT
ATGCGTATTTGCGCGCTGATTTTTGCGGTATAAGAATATATACTGATATGTATACCCGAAGTATGTCAAA
AAGAGGTATGCTATGAAGCAGCGTATTACAGTGACAGTTGACAGCGACAGCTATCAGTTGCTCAAGGCAT
ATATGATGTCAATATCTCCGGTCTGGTAAGCACAACCATGCAGAATGAAGCCCGTCGTCTGCGTGCCGAA
CGCTGGAAAGCGGAAAATCAGGAAGGGATGGCTGAGGTCGCCCGGTTTATTGAAATGAACGGCTCTTTTG
CTGACGAGAACAGGGGCTGGTGAAATGCAGTTTAAGGTTTACACCTATAAAAGAGAGAGCCGTTATCGTC
TGTTTGTGGATGTACAGAGTGATATTATTGACACGCCCGGGCGACGGATGGTGATCCCCCTGGCCAGTGC
ACGTCTGCTGTCAGATAAAGTCTCCCGTGAACTTTACCCGGTGGTGCATATCGGGGATGAAAGCTGGCGC
ATGATGACCACCGATATGGCCAGTGTGCCGGTCTCCGTTATCGGGGAAGAAGTGGCTGATCTCAGCCACC
GCGAAAATGACATCAAAAACGCCATTAACCTGATGTTCTGGGGAATATAAATGTCAGGCTCCCTTATACA
CAGCCAGTCTGCAGGTCGACCATAGTGACTGGATATGTTGTGTTTTACAGTATTATGTAGTCTGTTTTTT
ATGCAAAATCTAATTTAATATATTGATATTTATATCATTTTACGTTTCTCGTTCAGCTTTCTTGTACAAA
GTGGTGATGGGCTGCAGGAATTCGATATCAAGCTTAATGGTGAGCAAGGGCGAGGAGCTGTTCACCGGGG
TGGTGCCCATCCTGGTCGAGCTGGACGGCGACGTAAACGGCCACAAGTTCAGCGTGTCCGGCGAGGGCGA
GGGCGATGCCACCTACGGCAAGCTGACCCTGAAGTTCATCTGCACCACCGGCAAGCTGCCCGTGCCCTGG
CCCACCCTCGTGACCACCTTCGGCTACGGCCTGCAGTGCTTCGCCCGCTACCCCGACCACATGAAGCAGC
ACGACTTCTTCAAGTCCGCCATGCCCGAAGGCTACGTCCAGGAGCGCACCATCTTCTTCAAGGACGACGG
CAACTACAAGACCCGCGCCGAGGTGAAGTTCGAGGGCGACACCCTGGTGAACCGCATCGAGCTGAAGGGC
ATCGACTTCAAGGAGGACGGCAACATCCTGGGGCACAAGCTGGAGTACAACTACAACAGCCACAACGTCT
ATATCATGGCCGACAAGCAGAAGAACGGCATCAAGGTGAACTTCAAGATCCGCCACAACATCGAGGACGG
CAGCGTGCAGCTCGCCGACCACTACCAGCAGAACACCCCCATCGGCGACGGCCCCGTGCTGCTGCCCGAC
AACCACTACCTGAGCTACCAGTCCGCCCTGAGCAAAGACCCCAACGAGAAGCGCGATCACATGGTCCTGC
TGGAGTTCGTGACCGCCGCCGGGATCACTCTCGGCATGGACGAGCTGTACAAGTAACTCGAGTCATGTAA
TTAGTTATGTCACGCTTACATTCACGCCCTCCCCCCACATCCGCTCTAACCGAAAAGGAAGGAGTTAGAC
AACCTGAAGTCTAGGTCCCTATTTATTTTTTTATAGTTATGTTAGTATTAAGAACGTTATTTATATTTCA
AATTTTTCTTTTTTTTCTGTACAGACGCGTGTACGCATGTAACATTATACTGAAAACCTTGCTTGAGAAG
GTTTTGGGACGCTCGAAGGCTTTAATTTGCGGCCGGTACCCAATTCGCCCTATAGTGAGTCGTATTACGC
GCGCTCACTGGCCGTCGTTTTACAACGTCGTGACTGGGAAAACCCTGGCGTTACCCAACTTAATCGCCTT
GCAGCACATCCCCCTTTCGCCAGCTGGCGTAATAGCGAAGAGGCCCGCACCGATCGCCCTTCCCAACAGT
TGCGCAGCCTGAATGGCGAATGGCGCG
[124 nt withheld, positions 6398-6521]
C
[91 nt withheld, positions 6523-6613]
A
[49 nt withheld, positions 6615-6663]
CCTTTGACGTTGGAGTCCACGTTCTTT
[37 nt withheld, positions 6691-6727]
ACCCTATCTCGGTCTATTCTTTTGATTTATAAGGGATTTTGCCGATTTCGGCCTATTGGTTAAAAAATGA
GCTGATTTAACAAAAATTTAACGCGAATTTTAACAAAATATTAACGTTTACAATTTCCTGATGCGGTATT
TTCTCCTTACGCATCTGTGCGGTATTTCACACCGCATATCGACGGTCGAGGAGAACTTCTAGTATATCCA
CATACCTAATATTATTGCCTTATTAAAAATGGAATCCCAACAATTACATCAAAATCCACATTCTCTTCAA
AATCAATTGTCCTGTACTTCCTTGTTCATGTGTGTTCAAAAACGTTATATTTATAGGATAATTATACTCT
ATTTCTCAACAAGTAATTGGTTGTTTGGCCGAGCGGTCTAAGGCGCCTGATTCAAGAAATATCTTGACCG
CAGTTAACTGTGGGAATACTCAGGTATCGTAAGATGCAAGAGTTCGAATCTCTTAGCAACCATTATTTTT
TTCCTCAACATAACGAGAACACACAGGGGCGCTATCGCACAGAATCAAATTCGATGACTGGAAATTTTTT
GTTAATTTCAGAGGTCGCCTGACGCATATACCTTTTTCAACTGAAAAATTGGGAGAAAAAGGAAAGGTGA
GAGGCCGGAACCGGCTTTTCATATAGAATAGAGAAGCGTTCATGACTAAATGCTTGCATCACAATACTTG
AAGTTGACAATATTATTTAAGGACCTATTGTTTTTTCCAATAGGTGGTTAGCAATCGTCTTACTTTCTAA
CTTTTCTTACCTTTTACATTTCAGCAATATATATATATATTTCAAGGATATACCATTCTAATGTCTGCCC
CTATGTCTGCCCCTAAGAAGATCGTCGTTTTGCCAGGTGACCACGTTGGTCAAGAAATCACAGCCGAAGC
CATTAAGGTTCTTAAAGCTATTTCTGATGTTCGTTCCAATGTCAAGTTCGATTTCGAAAATCATTTAATT
GGTGGTGCTGCTATCGATGCTACAGGTGTCCCACTTCCAGATGAGGCGCTGGAAGCCTCCAAGAAGGTTG
ATGCCGTTTTGTTAGGTGCTGTGGGTGGTCCTAAATGGGGTACCGGTAGTGTTAGACCTGAACAAGGTTT
ACTAAAAATCCGTAAAGAACTTCAATTGTACGCCAACTTAAGACCATGTAACTTTGCATCCGACTCTCTT
TTAGACTTATCTCCAATCAAGCCACAATTTGCTAAAGGTACTGACTTCGTTGTTGTCAGAGAATTAGTGG
GAGGTATTTACTTTGGTAAGAGAAAGGAAGACGATGGTGATGGTGTCGCTTGGGATAGTGAACAATACAC
CGTTCCAGAAGTGCAAAGAATCACAAGAATGGCCGCTTTCATGGCCCTACAACATGAGCCACCATTGCCT
ATTTGGTCCTTGGATAAAGCTAATGTTTTGGCCTCTTCAAGATTATGGAGAAAAACTGTGGAGGAAACCA
TCAAGAACGAATTCCCTACATTGAAGGTTCAACATCAATTGATTGATTCTGCCGCCATGATCCTAGTTAA
GAACCCAACCCACCTAAATGGTATTATAATCACCAGCAACATGTTTGGTGATATCATCTCCGATGAAGCC
TCCGTTATCCCAGGTTCCTTGGGTTTGTTGCCATCTGCGTCCTTGGCCTCTTTGCCAGACAAGAACACCG
CATTTGGTTTGTACGAACCATGCCACGGTTCTGCTCCAGATTTGCCAAAGAATAAGGTTGACCCTATCGC
CACTATCTTGTCTGCTGCAATGATGTTGAAATTGTCATTGAACTTGCCTGAAGAAGGTAAGGCCATTGAA
GATGCAGTTAAAAAGGTTTTGGATGCAGGTATCAGAACTGGTGATTTAGGTGGTTCCAACAGTACCACCG
AAGTCGGTGATGCTGTCGCCGAAGAAGTTAAGAAAATCCTTGCTTAAAAAGATTCTCTTTTTTTATGATA
TTTGTACATAAACTTTATAAATGAAATTCATAATAGAAACGACACGAAATTACAAAATGGAATATGTTCA
TAGGGTAGACGAAACTATATACGCAATCTACATACATTTATCAAGAAGGAGAAAAAGGAGGATAGTAAAG
GAATACAGGTAAGCAAATTGATACTAATGGCTCAACGTGATAAGGAAAAAGAATTGCACTTTAACATTAA
TATTGACAAGGAGGAGGGCACCACACAAAAAGTTAGGTGTAACAGAAAATCATGAAACTACGATTCCTAA
TTTGATATTGGAGGATTTTCTCTAAAAAAAAAAAAATACAACAAATAAAAAACACTCAATGACCTGACCA
TTTGATGGAGTTTAAGTCAATACCTTCTTGAACCATTTCCCATAATGGTGAAAGTTCCCTCAAGAATTTT
ACTCTGTCAGAAACGGCCTTACGACGTAGTCGATATGGTGCACTCTCAGTACAATCTGCTCTGATGCCGC
ATAGTTAAGCCAGCCCCGACACCCGCCAACACCCGCTGACGCGCCCTGACGGGCTTGTCTGCTCCCGGCA
TCCGCTTACAGACAAGCTGTGACCGTCTCCGGGAGCTGCATGTGTCAGAGGTTTTCACCGTCATCACCGA
AACGCGCGA
Features (pLannotate 1.2.2; 31 found; start..end, strand, type, name):
     70..573     -  misc_feature   CEN/ARS: S. cerevisiae CEN6 centromere fused to an autonomously replicating sequence
    610..714     +  promoter       AmpR promoter: bla
    715..1575    +  CDS            AmpR: β-lactamase; bla; confers resistance to ampicillin, carbenicillin, and related antibiotics
   1746..2334    +  rep_origin     ori: high-copy-number ColE1/pMB1/pBR322/pUC origin of replication
   2517..2609    +  CDS            lacI (fragment): lac repressor; lacI; The lac repressor binds to the lac operator to inhibit transcription in E. coli. This inhibition can be relieved by adding lactose or isopropyl-β-D-thiogalactopyranoside (IPTG).
   2622..2643    +  protein_bind   CAP binding site: CAP binding activates transcription in the presence of cAMP. E. coli catabolite activator protein
   2658..2688    +  promoter       lac promoter: promoter for the E. coli lac operon
   2696..2712    +  protein_bind   lac operator: The lac repressor binds to the lac operator to inhibit transcription in E. coli. This inhibition can be relieved by adding lactose or isopropyl-β-D-thiogalactopyranoside (IPTG). lac repressor encoded by lacI
   2757..2775    +  promoter       T3 promoter: promoter for bacteriophage T3 RNA polymerase
   2804..3448    +  promoter       GAP promoter: S. cerevisiae TDH3; promoter for glyceraldehyde-3-phosphate dehydrogenase
   3454..3474    +  misc_feature   MCS (fragment): pBluescript multiple cloning site
   3478..3602    +  protein_bind   attR1: mutant version of attR; recombination site for the Gateway® LR reaction LR Clonase™
   3627..3657    +  promoter       lac UV5 promoter: E. coli lac promoter with an "up" mutation
   3681..3710    +  promoter       cat promoter (fragment): promoter of the E. coli cat gene encoding chloramphenicol acetyltransferase
   3711..4370    +  CDS            CmR: chloramphenicol acetyltransferase; cat; confers resistance to chloramphenicol
   4552..4710    +  CDS            ccdA (fragment): CCDA_ECO57 - Also known as H, letA. Experimental evidence at protein level: Swiss-Prot protein existence level 1. Antitoxin component of a type II toxin-antitoxin (TA) system which inhibits the post-segregational killing (PSK) of plasmid-free cells, also referred to as a plasmid addiction system. Binds to and blocks the activity of CcdB; will also remove bound CcdB protein from the CcdB-GyrA complex by forming a CcdA-CcdB complex, a process termed rejuvenation. Functions as a transcriptional corepressor for the ccdAB operon, repression also requires CcdB (By similarity). From Escherichia coli
   4715..5017    +  CDS            ccdB: CCDB_ECOLI - Also known as G, letB, letD. Experimental evidence at protein level: Swiss-Prot protein existence level 1. Toxic component of a type II toxin-antitoxin (TA) system, functioning in plasmid maintainence. Responsible for the post- segregational killing (PSK) of plasmid-free cells, also referred to as a plasmid addiction system. Half-life of over 2 hours. Cell killing by CcdB is accompanied by filamentation, defects in chromosome and plasmid segregation, defects in cell division, formation of anucleate cells, decreased DNA synthesis and plasmid loss. Interferes with the activity of DN
   5061..5185    -  protein_bind   attR2: mutant version of attR; recombination site for the Gateway® LR reaction LR Clonase™
   5189..5216    +  misc_feature   MCS (fragment): pBluescript multiple cloning site
   5217..5936    +  CDS            EYFP: enhanced YFP mammalian codon-optimized
   5943..6190    +  terminator     CYC1 terminator: S. cerevisiae CYC1; transcription terminator for CYC1
   6209..6227    -  promoter       T7 promoter: promoter for bacteriophage T7 RNA polymerase
   6235..6390    +  CDS            lacZα (fragment): LacZα fragment of β-galactosidase; lacZ fragment
   6398..6853    +  rep_origin     f1 ori (sequence partly withheld): f1 bacteriophage origin of replication; arrow indicates direction of (+) strand synthesis
   6854..6906    -  misc_feature   bom (fragment): basis of mobility region from pBR322
   6936..7013    +  CDS            YO192_YEAST (fragment): Experimental evidence at protein level: Swiss-Prot protein existence level 1. From Saccharomyces cerevisiae (strain ATCC 204508 / S288c) (Baker's yeast).
   7153..7557    +  promoter       LEU2 promoter: S. cerevisiae LEU2
   7570..8664    +  CDS            LEU2: 3-isopropylmalate dehydrogenase, required for leucine biosynthesis; S. cerevisiae LEU2; yeast auxotrophic marker
   9026..9127    -  CDS            NFS1 (fragment): NFS1_YEAST - Also known as SPL1 From Saccharomyces cerevisiae (strain ATCC 204508 / S288c) (Baker's yeast).
   9140..9190    -  misc_feature   bom (fragment): basis of mobility region from pBR322
   9292..1       -  CDS            rop (fragment) (across the origin): Rop protein, which maintains plasmids at low copy number; rop
