[The description below was written by a language model from this plasmid's Addgene catalogue record and pLannotate feature annotations shown in this document.]
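Description:
pAG415GPD-ccdB-EYFP is an empty Gateway destination vector for protein expression in Saccharomyces cerevisiae, built on the pRS415 shuttle backbone. In yeast it is maintained as a low-copy centromeric plasmid through a CEN6/ARS element and selected by complementation of leucine auxotrophy with the LEU2 marker under its own promoter. In E. coli it replicates from a ColE1/pUC-type origin and carries ampicillin resistance on the backbone. An f1 origin and remnants of the pBluescript-derived lacZα/MCS region with flanking T3 and T7 promoters are also present.

The expression unit consists of the strong constitutive GPD (TDH3, annotated as GAP) promoter, a Gateway cassette, an EYFP coding sequence and the CYC1 terminator. The cassette is bounded by attR1 and attR2 sites and contains a chloramphenicol resistance gene together with the ccdB toxin gene. Because CcdB poisons gyrase in ordinary E. coli strains, the unrecombined vector must be kept in a ccdB-tolerant strain, which accounts for the dual chloramphenicol and ampicillin selection recorded. In an LR Clonase reaction with an attL-flanked entry clone, the cassette is exchanged for the gene of interest. Loss of ccdB provides counter-selection against parental plasmid in standard hosts.

The inserted open reading frame lies between the GPD promoter and EYFP, so a stop-codon-free, in-frame insert is produced as a C-terminal EYFP fusion, suited to localisation or expression-level studies in yeast. The plasmid belongs to a suite of yeast Gateway vectors designed for high-throughput genetic analysis. The depositor notes that the full sequence is a reference that may not match the physical plasmid exactly.
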