Addgene plasmid #14218: pAG415GPD-ccdB-EYFP
Purpose: (Empty Backbone)
Depositing lab: Susan Lindquist. Depositing organization: Whitehead Institute for Biomedical Research. Publication: A suite of Gateway cloning vectors for high-throughput genetic analysis in Saccharomyces cerevisiae. Alberti S, Gitler AD, Lindquist S. Yeast. 2007 Oct . 24(10):913-9. 10.1002/yea.1502 PubMed 17583893.
Backbone
  Vector backbone: pRS415
  Vector type: Yeast Expression ; Gateway Destination
  Selectable markers: LEU2
Growth in bacteria
  Bacterial resistance: Chloramphenicol and Ampicillin, 25 & 100 μg/mL
  Growth temperature: 37°C
  Growth strain: ccdB Survival
  Growth instructions: DB3.1, ccdB Survival
  Copy number: Unknown
Gene/Insert
  Gene/Insert name: None
  Tag / fusion protein: EYFP (C terminal on backbone)
  Cloning method: Gateway Cloning
  Sequencing primers: 5′ GPDPro_F
Terms and licenses: Academic/Nonprofit Terms; Industry Terms: Not Available to Industry
Depositor comments: Type of plasmid: CEN. This plasmid contains the Gateway technology from Invitrogen; Invitrogen requires purchasing of Gateway Clonase for carrying out the Gateway recombinational cloning reaction http://www.invitrogen.com Please note that the full plasmid sequence is provided as a reference only, and may not match the exact sequence of the plasmid.
How to cite: pAG415GPD-ccdB-EYFP was a gift from Susan Lindquist (Addgene plasmid # 14218 ; http://n2t.net/addgene:14218 ; RRID:Addgene_14218)
