>Addgene plasmid #14218 | pAG415GPD-ccdB-EYFP | addgene partial sequence | sequence record 20619 | 14218 with pRS_marker
GAGGGAACTTTCACCATTATGGGAAATGGTTCAAGAAGGTATTGACTTAAACTCCATCAAATGGTCAGGT
CATTGAGTGTTTTTTATTTGTTGTATTTTTTTTTTTTTAGAGAAAATCCTCCAATATATAAATTAGGAAT
CATAGTTTCATGATTTTCTGTTACACCTAACTTTTTGTGTGGTGCCCTCCTCCTTGTCAATATTAATGTT
AAAGTGCAATTCTTTTTCCTTATCACGTTGAGCCATTAGTATCAATTTGCTTACCTGTATTCCTTTACAT
CCTCCTTTTTCTCCTTCTTGATAAATGTATGTAGATTGCGTATATAGTTTCGTCTACCCTATGAACATAT
TCCATTTTGTAATTTCGTGTCGTTTCTATTATGAATTTCATTTATAAAGTTTATGTACAAATATCATAAA
AAAAGAGAATCTTTTTAAGCAAGGATTTTCTTAACTTCTTCGGCGACAGCATCACCGACTTCGGTGGTAC
TGTTGGAACCACCTAAATCACCAGTTCTGATACCTGCATCCAAAACCTTTTTAACTGCATCTTCAATGGC
CTTACCTTCTTCAGGCAAGTTCAATGACAATTTCAACATCATTGCAGCAGACAAGATAGTGGCGATAGGG
TTGACCTTATTCTTTGGC
