>Addgene plasmid #14218 | pAG415GPD-ccdB-EYFP | addgene partial sequence | sequence record 20620 | 14218 with GW5
TAAAGTGTAAAGCCTGGGGGTGCCTAATGCGGCCGCCATAGTGACTGGATATGTTGTGTTTTACAGTATT
ATGTAGTCTGTTTTTTATGCAAAATCTAATTTAATATATTGATATTTATATCATTTTACGTTTCTCGTTC
AGCTTTTTTGTACAAACTTGTGATGGGGGATCCACTAGTTCTAGAATCCGTCGAAACTAAGTTCTGGTGT
TTTAAAACTAAAAAAAAGACTAACTATAAAAGTAGAATTTAAGAAGTTTAAGAAATAGATTTACAGAATT
ACAATCAATACCTACCGTCTTTATATACTTATTAGTCAAGTAGGGGAATAATTTCAGGGAACTGGTTTCA
ACCTTTTTTTTCAGCTTTTTCCAAATCAGAGAGAGCAGAAGGTAATAGAAGGTGTAAGAAAATGAGATAG
ATACATGCGTGGGTCAATTGCCTTGTGTCATCATTTACTCCAGGCAGGTTGCATCACTCCATTGAGGTTG
TGCCCGTTTTTTGCCTGTTTGTGCCCCTGTTCTCTGTAGTTGCGCTAAGAGAATGGACCTATGAACTGAT
GGTTGGTGAAGAAAACAATATTTTGGTGCTGGGATTCTTTTTTTTTCTGGATGCCAGCTTAAAAAGCGGG
CTCCATTATATTTAGTGGATGCCAGGAATAAACTGTT
