>Addgene plasmid #14218 | pAG415GPD-ccdB-EYFP | addgene partial sequence | sequence record 20621 | 14218 with GW3
GTGGCTGATCTCAGCCACCGCGAAAATGACATCAAAAACGCCATTAACCTGATGTTCTGGGGAATATAAA
TGTCAGGCTCCCTTATACACAGCCAGTCTGCAGGTCGACCATAGTGACTGGATATGTTGTGTTTTACAGT
ATTATGTAGTCTGTTTTTTATGCAAAATCTAATTTAATATATTGATATTTATATCATTTTACGTTTCTCG
TTCAGCTTTCTTGTACAAAGTGGTGATGGGCTGCAGGAATTCGATATCAAGCTTAATGGTGAGCAAGGGC
GAGGAGCTGTTCACCGGGGTGGTGCCCATCCTGGTCGAGCTGGACGGCGACGTAAACGGCCACAAGTTCA
GCGTGTCCGGCGAGGGCGAGGGCGATGCCACCTACGGCAAGCTGACCCTGAAGTTCATCTGCACCACCGG
CAAGCTGCCCGTGCCCTGGCCCACCCTCGTGACCACCTTCGGCTACGGCCTGCAGTGCTTCGCCCGCTAC
CCCGACCACATGAAGCAGCACGACTTCTTCAAGTCCGCCATGCCCGAAGGCTACGTCCAGGAGCGCACCA
TCTTCTTCAAGGACGACGGCAACTA
